>Addgene plasmid #241188 | SA-linker-P2A-mem-mScarlet-ORF-3 | addgene full sequence | sequence record 482168 | Addgene NGS Result
ATTTGTCCTACTCAGGAGAGCGTTCACCGACAAACAACAGATAAAACGAAAGGCCCAGTCTTCCGACTGA
GCCTTTCGTTTTATTTGATGCCTGGCAGTTCCCTACTCTCGCGTTAACGCTAGCATGGATGTTTTCCCAG
TCACGACGTTGTAAAACGACGGCCAGTCTTAAGCTCGGGCCCGGTCTCTTCGCCACTAATCCGGAGTGTG
TGTGTGTTTCTGACGTGTCTCTCTCTTCCCTTTTTTTTTTCAGCCGGCTCTGGGGCTACAAACTTCTCTC
TGCTGAAACAAGCTGGCGACGTGGAGGAGAACCCTGGACCTATGCTGTGCTGCATCAGAAGAACTAAACC
GGTTGAGAAGAATGAAGAGGCCGATCAGGAGCTGCAGTCGACGGTACCGCGGGCCCGGGACCCACCGGTC
GCCACCAAGCTTATGGATAGCACCGAGGCAGTGATCAAGGAGTTCATGCGGTTCAAGGTGCACATGGAGG
GCTCCATGAACGGCCACGAGTTCGAGATCGAGGGCGAGGGCGAGGGCCGCCCCTACGAGGGCACCCAGAC
CGCCAAGCTGAGGGTGACCAAGGGTGGCCCCCTGCCCTTCTCCTGGGACATCCTGTCCCCTCAGTTCATG
TACGGCTCCAGGGCCTTCACGAAGCACCCCGCCGACATCCCCGACTACTGGAAGCAGTCCTTCCCCGAGG
GCTTCAAGTGGGAGCGCGTGATGAACTTCGAGGACGGCGGCGCCGTGTCCGTGGCCCAGGACACCTCCCT
GGAGGACGGCACCCTGATCTACAAGGTGAAGCTCCGCGGCACCAACTTCCCTCCTGACGGCCCCGTAATG
CAGAAGAAGACAATGGGCTGGGAAGCATCCACCGAGCGGTTGTACCCCGAGGACGTCGTGCTGAAGGGCG
ACATTAAGATGGCCCTGCGCCTGAAGGACGGCGGCCGCTACCTGGCGGACTTCAAGACCACCTACAGGGC
CAAGAAGCCCGTGCAGATGCCCGGCGCCTTCAACATCGACCGCAAGTTGGACATCACATCCCACAACGAG
GACTACACCGTGGTGGAACAGTACGAACGCTCCGTGGCCCGCCACTCCACCGGCGGCTCCGGTGGCTCCT
AATCTAGAACTATAGTGAGTCGTATTACGTAGATCCAGACATGATAAGATACATTGATGAGTTTGGACAA
ACCACAACTAGAATGCAGTGAAAAAAATGCTTTATTTGTGAAATTTGTGATGCTATTGCTTTATTTGTAA
CCATTATAAGCTGCAATAAACAAGTTAACAACAACAATTGCATTCATTTTATGTTTCAGGTTCAGGGGGA
GGTGTGGGAGGTTTTTTAATTCCTCAAGAGACCTCTAGACCAGCCAGGACAGAAATGCCTCGACTTCGCT
GCTACCCAAGGTTGCCGGGTGACGCACACCGTGGAAACGGATGAAGGCACGAACCCAGTGGACATAAGCC
TGTTCGGTTCGTAAGCTGTAATGCAAGTAGCGTATGCGCTCACGCAACTGGTCCAGAACCTTGACCGAAC
GCAGCGGTGGTAACGGCGCAGTGGCGGTTTTCATGGCTTGTTATGACTGTTTTTTTGGGGTACAGTCTAT
GCCTCGGGCATCCAAGCAGCAAGCGCGTTACGCCGTGGGTCGATGTTTGATGTTATGGAGCAGCAACGAT
GTTACGCAGCAGGGCAGTCGCCCTAAAACAAAGTTAAACATTATGAGGGAAGCGGTGATCGCCGAAGTAT
CGACTCAACTATCAGAGGTAGTTGGCGTCATCGAGCGCCATCTCGAACCGACGTTGCTGGCCGTACATTT
GTACGGCTCCGCAGTGGATGGCGGCCTGAAGCCACACAGTGATATTGATTTGCTGGTTACGGTGACCGTA
AGGCTTGATGAAACAACGCGGCGAGCTTTGATCAACGACCTTTTGGAAACTTCGGCTTCCCCTGGAGAGA
GCGAGATTCTCCGCGCTGTAGAAGTCACCATTGTTGTGCACGACGACATCATTCCGTGGCGTTATCCAGC
TAAGCGCGAACTGCAATTTGGCGAATGGCAGCGCAATGACATTCTTGCAGGTATCTTCGAGCCAGCCACG
ATCGACATTGATCTGGCTATCTTGCTGACAAAAGCAAGAGAACATAGCGTTGCCTTGGTAGGTCCAGCGG
CGGAGGAACTCTTTGATCCGGTTCCTGAACAGGATCTATTTGAGGCGCTAAATGAAACCTTAACGCTATG
GAACTCGCCGCCCGACTGGGCTGGCGATGAGCGAAATGTAGTGCTTACGTTGTCCCGCATTTGGTACAGC
GCAGTAACCGGCAAAATCGCGCCGAAGGATGTCGCTGCCGACTGGGCAATGGAGCGCCTGCCGGCCCAGT
ATCAGCCCGTCATACTTGAAGCTAGACAGGCTTATCTTGGACAAGAAGAAGATCGCTTGGCCTCGCGCGC
AGATCAGTTGGAAGAATTTGTCCACTACGTGAAAGGCGAGATCACCAAGGTAGTCGGCAAATAACCCTCG
AGCCACCCATGACCAAAATCCCTTAACGTGAGTTACGCGTCGTTCCACTGAGCGTCAGACCCCGTAGAAA
AGATCAAAGGATCTTCTTGAGATCCTTTTTTTCTGCGCGTAATCTGCTGCTTGCAAACAAAAAAACCACC
GCTACCAGCGGTGGTTTGTTTGCCGGATCAAGAGCTACCAACTCTTTTTCCGAAGGTAACTGGCTTCAGC
AGAGCGCAGATACCAAATACTGTTCTTCTAGTGTAGCCGTAGTTAGGCCACCACTTCAAGAACTCTGTAG
CACCGCCTACATACCTCGCTCTGCTAATCCTGTTACCAGTGGCTGCTGCCAGTGGCGATAAGTCGTGTCT
TACCGGGTTGGACTCAAGACGATAGTTACCGGATAAGGCGCAGCGGTCGGGCTGAACGGGGGGTTCGTGC
ACACAGCCCAGCTTGGAGCGAACGACCTACACCGAACTGAGATACCTACAGCGTGAGCTATGAGAAAGCG
CCACGCTTCCCGAAGGGAGAAAGGCGGACAGGTATCCGGTAAGCGGCAGGGTCGGAACAGGAGAGCGCAC
GAGGGAGCTTCCAGGGGGAAACGCCTGGTATCTTTATAGTCCTGTCGGGTTTCGCCACCTCTGACTTGAG
CGTCGATTTTTGTGATGCTCGTCAGGGGGGCGGAGCCTATGGAAAAACGCCAGCAACGCGGCCTTTTTAC
GGTTCCTGGCCTTTTGCTGGCCTTTTGCTCACATGTTCTTTCCTGCGTTATCCCCTGATTCTGTGGATAA
CCGTATTACCGCCTTTGAGTGAGCTGATACCGCTCGCCGCAGCCGAACGACCGAGCGCAGCGAGTCAGTG
AGCGAGGAAGCGGAAGAGCGCCCAATACGCAAACCGCCTCTCCCCGCGCGTTGGCCGATTCATTAATGCA
GCTGGCACGACAGGTTTCCCGACTGGAAAGCGGGCAGTGAGCGCAACGCAATTAATACGCGTACCGCTAG
CCAGGAAGAGTTTGTAGAAACGCAAAAAGGCCATCCGTCAGGATGGCCTTCTGCTTAGTTTGATGCCTGG
CAGTTTATGGCGGGCGTCCTGCCCGCCACCCTCCGGGCCGTTGCTTCACAACGTTCAAATCCGCTCCCGG
CGG
Features (pLannotate 1.2.2; 12 found; start..end, strand, type, name):
     41..84      +  terminator     rrnB T1 terminator: Escherichia coli rrnB; transcription terminator T1 from the E. coli rrnB gene
    131..167     -  CDS            lacZα (fragment): LacZα fragment of β-galactosidase; lacZ fragment
    382..419     +  misc_feature   MCS (fragment): multiple cloning site
    433..1103    +  CDS            mScarlet-2I (fragment): mScarlet-I derivative in which the N- and C-termini have been modified to reduce cytotoxicity (Valbuena et al., 2020) preserves the original mammalian codon optimization
   1130..1147    -  promoter       T7 promoter (fragment): promoter for bacteriophage T7 RNA polymerase
   1152..1286    -  polyA_signal   SV40 poly(A) signal: SV40 polyadenylation signal
   1461..1484    +  promoter       Pc promoter (fragment): intI1 (promoter lies within the coding sequence); class 1 integron promoter
   1660..1716    +  CDS            GmR (fragment): gentamycin acetyltransferase; aacC1; confers resistance to gentamycin
   1723..2511    +  CDS            aadA: S3AD_ECOLX - Experimental evidence at protein level: Swiss-Prot protein existence level 1. Mediates bacterial resistance to the antibiotics streptomycin and spectinomycin. From Escherichia coli.
   2607..3195    +  rep_origin     ori: high-copy-number ColE1/pMB1/pBR322/pUC origin of replication
   3378..3470    +  CDS            lacI (fragment): lac repressor; lacI; The lac repressor binds to the lac operator to inhibit transcription in E. coli. This inhibition can be relieved by adding lactose or isopropyl-β-D-thiogalactopyranoside (IPTG).
   3525..3552    -  terminator     rrnB T2 terminator: transcription terminator T2 from the E. coli rrnB gene
