[The description below was written by a language model from this plasmid's Addgene catalogue record and pLannotate feature annotations shown in this document.]
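Description:
SA-linker-P2A-mem-mScarlet-ORF-3 is a small (about 3.6 kb) bacterial cloning plasmid that serves as a middle entry vector in the mini-Golden subcloning platform, a modular assembly system developed for building knock-in donor constructs for genome editing in zebrafish. It is built on the pU6a:sgRNA#40 backbone and is propagated in E. coli through a high-copy ColE1/pUC-type origin. Selection is with spectinomycin, conferred by a complete aadA gene. This gene lies downstream of a fragment of the class 1 integron Pc promoter and a short remnant of a gentamicin resistance gene. Small lacZα, lacI, multiple cloning site and T7 promoter fragments are also annotated, and they appear to be leftovers from the backbone rather than functional parts. rrnB T1 and T2 terminators lie on either side of the region, where they may insulate it from read-through transcription.

The payload is a synthetic mScarlet red fluorescent protein cassette. The automated annotation matches it, as a partial hit, to an mScarlet-I derivative. The plasmid name indicates a splice acceptor (SA), a linker, a P2A self-cleaving peptide and a membrane-targeting signal (mem) upstream of the fluorophore, but none of these is annotated individually in the feature table. The record lists a "TCGC linker" as the modification. Together with the "ORF-3" suffix, this probably marks one of a set of reading-frame variants, though the record does not say so explicitly. An SV40 polyadenylation signal follows the reporter, although it is annotated on the opposite strand. No promoter drives the cassette, which fits a design in which expression depends on splicing into an endogenous transcript after targeted integration. In that case P2A would release membrane-localised mScarlet as a separate reporter of the tagged locus.
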