Addgene plasmid #241188: SA-linker-P2A-mem-mScarlet-ORF-3
Purpose: Middle entry vector for mini-Golden subcloning platform; mScarlet
Depositing lab: Junsu Kang. Depositing organization: University of Wisconsin, Madison. Publication: Advancing knock-in approaches for robust genome editing in zebrafish. Rodriguez-Parks A, Beezley EG, Manna S, Silaban I, Almutawa SI, Cao S, Ahmed H, Guyer M, Baker S, Richards MP, Kang J. Biol Open. 2026 Feb 2:bio.062472. doi: 10.1242/bio.062472. PubMed 41630603.
Backbone
  Vector backbone: pU6a:sgRNA#40
  Vector type: Mini-Golden
Growth in bacteria
  Bacterial resistance: Spectinomycin, 50 μg/mL
  Growth temperature: 37°C
  Growth strain: DH5alpha
  Copy number: Unknown
Gene/Insert
  Gene/Insert name: mScarlet
  Species: Synthetic
  Mutation: TCGC linker
  Cloning method: Restriction Enzyme; 5′ cloning site Unknown (unknown if destroyed); 3′ cloning site Unknown (unknown if destroyed)
Terms and licenses: Academic/Nonprofit Terms; Industry Terms: Not Available to Industry
How to cite: SA-linker-P2A-mem-mScarlet-ORF-3 was a gift from Junsu Kang (Addgene plasmid # 241188 ; http://n2t.net/addgene:241188 ; RRID:Addgene_241188)
